Addgene plasmid #202816: pHYX143
Purpose: Control plasmid expressing mScarlet-I fluorescent protein.
Depositing lab: Jean-Félix Dallery. Depositing organization: INRAE, Centre de recherche de Versailles-Grignon. Publication: Yeast-based heterologous production of the colletochlorin family of fungal secondary metabolites. Geistodt-Kiener A, Totozafy JC, Le Goff G, Vergne J, Sakai K, Ouazzani J, Mouille G, Viaud M, O'Connell RJ, Dallery JF. Metab Eng. 2023 Oct 18:S1096-7176(23)00142-8. doi: 10.1016/j.ymben.2023.10.002. PubMed 37863177.
Backbone
  Vector backbone: pHYX137
  Backbone size w/o insert (bp): 7779
  Total vector size (bp): 8475
  Vector type: Yeast Expression
  Selectable markers: LEU2
Growth in bacteria
  Bacterial resistance: Kanamycin, 50 μg/mL
  Growth temperature: 37°C
  Growth strain: DH5alpha
  Copy number: High Copy
Gene/Insert
  Gene/Insert name: mScarlet-I
  Species: Synthetic
  Insert size (bp): 696
  GenBank ID: APD76536.1 KY021424.1
  Promoter: ScPCK1
  Cloning method: Gibson Cloning
  Sequencing primers: 5′ CCTGAAGAAGGAGCTCGCTC; 3′ GGATCAGCTCGGCCTTGTCC
Terms and licenses: Academic/Nonprofit Terms; Industry Terms: Not Available to Industry
How to cite: pHYX143 was a gift from Jean-Félix Dallery (Addgene plasmid # 202816 ; http://n2t.net/addgene:202816 ; RRID:Addgene_202816)
