[The description below was written by a language model from this plasmid's Addgene catalogue record and pLannotate feature annotations shown in this document.]
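Description:
pHYX143 is an 8,475 bp yeast expression plasmid built on the pHYX137 backbone and designed as an E. coli–Saccharomyces cerevisiae shuttle vector. In bacteria it replicates at high copy from a ColE1/pUC-type origin and is selected with kanamycin through an aph(3')-Ia (KanR) gene. In yeast it is maintained episomally by the 2μ origin and selected by leucine prototrophy through a LEU2 cassette driven by its native promoter. The annotation also picks up short remnants of earlier cloning vectors (pieces of AmpR with its promoter, rop, bom, lacZα and an RSF origin). These are fragments and are unlikely to be functional parts.

The payload is a 696 bp synthetic coding sequence for mScarlet-I, a rapidly maturing monomeric red fluorescent protein, inserted by Gibson assembly. According to the catalogue entry it is expressed from the S. cerevisiae PCK1 promoter, although that promoter and any terminator are not annotated in the feature table.

On the same strand as mScarlet-I, the table reports two partial matches to Venus/mVenus, one upstream of the red reporter beside a fragmentary SV40 nuclear localization signal and one downstream spanning the sequence origin. These suggest that the backbone carries yellow fluorescent protein sequence flanking the insertion site, possibly split halves of the protein. The record does not explain their arrangement or role, so this cannot be confirmed here.

The depositor describes the plasmid as a control expressing mScarlet-I. It comes from work on yeast-based heterologous production of fungal secondary metabolites, where it presumably serves as a fluorescent reference for expression from this vector system.
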