Features (pLannotate 1.2.2; 16 found; start..end, strand, type, name):
    518..1213    -  CDS            mScarlet-I: mScarlet-I is a basic (constitutively fluorescent) red fluorescent protein published in 2016, derived from synthetic construct. It is reported to be a rapidly-maturing monomer with moderate acid sensitivity.
   1403..1930    -  CDS            mVenus (fragment): mVenus is a basic (constitutively fluorescent) yellow fluorescent protein published in 2006, derived from Aequorea victoria. It is reported to be a rapidly-maturing monomer with moderate acid sensitivity.
   1965..1984    -  CDS            SV40 NLS (fragment): nuclear localization signal of SV40 (simian virus 40) large T antigen
   2727..3315    -  rep_origin     ori: high-copy-number ColE1/pMB1/pBR322/pUC origin of replication
   3423..3510    +  rep_origin     RSF ori (fragment): Plasmids containing the RSF 1030 origin of replication can be propagated in E. coli cells that contain additional plasmids with compatible origins.
   3563..4378    -  CDS            KanR: aminoglycoside phosphotransferase; aph(3')-Ia; confers resistance to kanamycin in bacteria or G418 (Geneticin®) in eukaryotes
   4543..4671    -  CDS            AmpR (fragment): β-lactamase; bla; confers resistance to ampicillin, carbenicillin, and related antibiotics
   4672..4776    -  promoter       AmpR promoter: bla
   4803..6145    -  rep_origin     2μ ori: yeast 2μ plasmid origin of replication
   6213..6248    +  CDS            rop (fragment): Rop protein, which maintains plasmids at low copy number; rop
   6350..6368    +  misc_feature   bom (fragment): basis of mobility region from pBR322
   6382..6787    +  promoter       LEU2 promoter: S. cerevisiae LEU2
   6788..7879    +  CDS            LEU2: LEU3_YEAST - Experimental evidence at protein level: Swiss-Prot protein existence level 1. Catalyzes the oxidation of 3-carboxy-2-hydroxy-4- methylpentanoate (3-isopropylmalate) to 3-carboxy-4-methyl-2- oxopentanoate. The product decarboxylates to 4-methyl-2 oxopentanoate. From Saccharomyces cerevisiae (strain ATCC 204508 / S288c) (Baker's yeast).
   8136..8157    -  CDS            lacZα (fragment): LacZα fragment of β-galactosidase; lacZ fragment
   8166..8297    -  CDS            YGF2_YEAST (fragment): Protein uncertain: Swiss-Prot protein existence level 5. From Saccharomyces cerevisiae (strain ATCC 204508 / S288c) (Baker's yeast).
   8429..208     -  CDS            Venus (fragment) (across the origin): Venus is a basic (constitutively fluorescent) yellow fluorescent protein published in 2002, derived from Aequorea victoria. It is reported to be a rapidly-maturing weak dimer with moderate acid sensitivity.
>Addgene plasmid #202816 | pHYX143 | addgene full sequence | sequence record 405746 | Addgene NGS Result
ACTCGAGCAGGACCATGTGGTCGCGCTTCTCGTTAGGGTCCTTGGAGAGGGCGGACTGGTAGCTGAGGTA
GTGGTTGTCAGGGAGGAGGACAGGGCCGTCGCCGATAGGGGTGTTCTGCTGGTAGTGGTCGGCGAGCTGG
ACGCCGCCGTCCTCGATGTTGTGGCGAATCTTGAAGTTGGCCTTGATGCCGTTCTTCTGCTTGTCAGAGC
CGCCTCCGCCTGAGCCTCCTCCGCCCCCGGGTTGGGCCAGCTTCTTCTCCAGGGCCTGGTTCTTCCACTC
CAGCTGGGCCAGCTTCTTCTCCAGGGCCTGCAGCTTCTTCTCCAGCTGCTCGCCGGAGCCGCCGGCGGTG
CCCAGCTCCACCTTGCGCTTCTTCTTGGGGGGCTCGCGGATCAGCTCGGCCTTGTCCATATTTAAATGAG
GGCCAGGGTTTTCTTCAACGTCGCCAGCCTGTTTGAGGAGAGAGAAGTTGGTGGCGCCAGAGCCTCCCAT
CGCACCTTGAAAATAAAGATTTTCGATCTTGTACAGCTCGTCCATGCCGCCGGTGGAGTGGCGGCCCTCG
GAGCGTTCGTACTGTTCCACCACGGTGTAGTCCTCGTTGTGGGAGGTGATGTCCAACTTGCGGTCGACGT
TGTAGGCGCCGGGCATCTGCACGGGCTTCTTGGCCTTGTAGGTGGTCTTGAAGTCCGCCAGGTAGCGTCC
GCCGTCCTTCAGGCGCAGGGCCATCTTAATGTCGCCCTTCAGCACGCCGTCCTCGGGGTACAACCGCTCG
GTGGACGCTTCCCAGCCCATTGTCTTCTTCTGCATTACGGGGCCGTCAGGAGGGAAGTTGGTGCCGCGGA
GCTTCACCTTGTAGATCAGGGTGCCGTCCTCCAGGGAGGTGTCCTGGGTCACGGTCACGGCGCCGCCGTC
CTCGAAGTTCATCACGCGCTCCCACTTGAAGCCCTCGGGGAAGGACTGCTTATAGTAGTCGGGGATGTCG
GCGGGGTGCTTGATGAAGGCCCTGGAGCCGTACATGAACTGAGGGGACAGGATGTCCCAGGAGAAGGGCA
GGGGGCCACCCTTGGTCACCTTCAGCTTGGCGGTCTGGGTGCCCTCGTAGGGGCGGCCCTCGCCCTCGCC
CTCGATCTCGAACTCGTGGCCGTTCATGGAGCCCTCCATGTGCACCTTGAACCGCATGAACTCCTTGATC
ACTGCCTCGCCCTTGCTCACCATATCAGGGCCAGGGTTTTCTTCAACGTCGCCAGCCTGTTTGAGGAGAG
AGAAGTTGGTGGCGCCAGAGCCGTTTAAACATTGAGCGAGCTCCTTCTTCAGGGCCTGCAGCTCCCACTT
CAGCTGCGCCAGCTCCTTCTTGTTGGCCTGCAGCTCCTTCTTCAGGGCCCCGGGTCCTCCGCCAGATCCG
CCGCCTCCTCTCTCGATGTTGTGGCGAATCTTGAAGTTGGCCTTGATGCCGTTCTTCTGCTTGTCGGCGG
TGATGTAGACGTTGTGGGAGTTGTAGTTGTACTCGAGCTTGTGGCCGAGGATGTTGCCATCTTCCTTGAA
GTCGATGCCCTTCAGCTCGATGCGGTTGACGAGGGTGTCTCCCTCGAACTTGACCTCAGCGCGGGTCTTG
TAGTTGCCGTCGTCCTTGAAGAAAATGGTGCGCTCTTGGACGTAGCCCTCAGGCATGGCGGACTTGAAGA
AGTCGTGCTGCTTCATGTGGTCAGGGTAGCGGGCGAAGCACTGGAGGCCGTAGCCGAGGGTGGTGACGAG
GGTAGGCCAAGGGACAGGGAGCTTGCCGGTGGTGCAGATGAGCTTGAGGGTGAGCTTGCCGTAGGTGGCG
TCGCCCTCGCCCTCGCCGCTGACGGAGAACTTGTGGCCGTTGACGTCGCCGTCAAGCTCGACGAGGATAG
GGACGACGCCGGTGAAGAGTTCCTCGCCCTTGCTGACCATCCCGGGGCCGGAGCCGCCGGCGGTACCCAA
TTCGACCTTTCTCTTCTTTTTTGGAGGCTCGGGAATTAATTCCGCTTTATCCATGTTGTTATTTTATTAT
GGAATAATTAGTTGCGTGAGTTTGGTTTTTTTTTTTTTATTTTTGAGTTAAACAAATATAATTATTGTTT
AAGCTGAAATAAAGATATATATGTATATCTGGGAAAGGCTGTTGGTTATCTGTCTTACTTCTGTATATTT
AAGAAGTAAGTAGAAATACTGATTACACATGGAAGAGAAGTTACACACATTACAAAGACTTCTCTGCCCT
TATATACCTTTTTTTTGTGGTCTTCTATACTCTGCCCAATGTTGCTATCCCCAGCCAAGCCTTACTTAAT
ACACAAACGTACCATTGTCCAACCAGAAGCGTCTAAGCTTTACAATCCTGTTTGGGCCCTTTATCCGCCT
ATCCATAATGTTAAGCAGCCTAAAACTTGCTAGTCTAGCCGGCATCTTTCCCTTGTATAACTTAAAATAC
CCGGAGCTTCAGTGATATGTAGAACACAGCCGCGCCGGATGAAAGGAAGCTCGGTTTTTTCCTATGCCCG
GGCCATGGTCATAGCTGTTTCCTGTGTGACGCTTCCTCGCTCACTGACTCGCTGCGCTCGGTCGTTCGGC
TGCGGCGAGCGGTATCAGCTCACTCAAAGGCGGTAATACGGTTATCCACAGAATCAGGGGATAACGCAGG
AAAGAACATGTGAGCAAAAGGCCAGCAAAAGGCCAGGAACCGTAAAAAGGCCGCGTTGCTGGCGTTTTTC
CATAGGCTCCGCCCCCCTGACGAGCATCACAAAAATCGACGCTCAAGTCAGAGGTGGCGAAACCCGACAG
GACTATAAAGATACCAGGCGTTTCCCCCTGGAAGCTCCCTCGTGCGCTCTCCTGTTCCGACCCTGCCGCT
TACCGGATACCTGTCCGCCTTTCTCCCTTCGGGAAGCGTGGCGCTTTCTCATAGCTCACGCTGTAGGTAT
CTCAGTTCGGTGTAGGTCGTTCGCTCCAAGCTGGGCTGTGTGCACGAACCCCCCGTTCAGCCCGACCGCT
GCGCCTTATCCGGTAACTATCGTCTTGAGTCCAACCCGGTAAGACACGACTTATCGCCACTGGCAGCAGC
CACTGGTAACAGGATTAGCAGAGCGAGGTATGTAGGCGGTGCTACAGAGTTCTTGAAGTGGTGGCCTAAC
TACGGCTACACTAGAAGAACAGTATTTGGTATCTGCGCTCTGCTGAAGCCAGTTACCTTCGGAAAAAGAG
TTGGTAGCTCTTGATCCGGCAAACAAACCACCGCTGGTAGCGGTGGTTTTTTTGTTTGCAAGCAGCAGAT
TACGCGCAGAAAAAAAGGATCTCAAGAAGATCCTTTGATCTTTTCTACGGGGTCTGACGCTCAGTGGAAC
GAAAACTCACGTTAAGGGATTTTGGTCATGACCTTTTTACGGTTCCTGGCCTTTTGCTGGCCTTTTGCTC
ACATGTTCTTTCCTGCGTTATCCCCTGATTCTGTGGATAACCGTATTACCGCCTTTGAGTGAGCTGATAC
CGCTCGCCGCGTCAAGTCAGCGTAATGCTCTGCCAGTGTTACAACCAATTAACCAATTCTGATTAGAAAA
ACTCATCGAGCATCAAATGAAACTGCAATTTATTCATATCAGGATTATCAATACCATATTTTTGAAAAAG
CCGTTTCTGTAATGAAGGAGAAAACTCACCGAGGCAGTTCCATAGGATGGCAAGATCCTGGTATCGGTCT
GCGATTCCGACTCGTCCAACATCAATACAACCTATTAATTTCCCCTCGTCAAAAATAAGGTTATCAAGTG
AGAAATCACCATGAGTGACGACTGAATCCGGTGAGAATGGCAAAAGCTTATGCATTTCTTTCCAGACTTG
TTCAACAGGCCAGCCATTACGCTCGTCATCAAAATCACTCGCATCAACCAAACCGTTATTCATTCGTGAT
TGCGCCTGAGCGAGACGAAATACGCGATCGCTGTTAAAAGGACAATTACAAACAGGAATCGAATGCAACC
GGCGCAGGAACACTGCCAGCGCATCAACAATATTTTCACCTGAATCAGGATATTCTTCTAATACCTGGAA
TGCTGTTTTCCCGGGGATCGCAGTGGTGAGTAACCATGCATCATCAGGAGTACGGATAAAATGCTTGATG
GTCGGAAGAGGCATAAATTCCGTCAGCCAGTTTAAACGGACCATCTCATCTGTAACATCATTGGCAACGC
TACCTTTGCCATGTTTCAGAAACAACTCTGGCGCATCGGGCTTCCCATACAATCGATAGATTGTCGCACC
TGATTGCCCGACATTATCGCGAGCCCATTTATACCCATATAAATCAGCATCCATGTTGGAATTTAAATGC
GGCCTCGAGCAAGACGTTTCCCGTTGAATATGGCTCATAACACCCCTTGTATTACTGTTTATGTAAGCAG
ACAGTTTTATTGTTCATGATGATATATTTTTATCTTGTGCAATGTAACATCAGAGATTTTGAGACACAAC
GTGGCTTTGTTGAATAAATCGAACTTTTGCTGAGTTGAAGGATCAGATCACGCATCTTCCCGACCCACTC
GTGCACCCAACTGATCTTCAGCATCTTTTACTTTCACCAGCGTTTCTGGGTGAGCAAAAACAGGAAGGCA
AAATGCCGCAAAAAAGGGAATAAGGGCGACACGGAAATGTTGAATACTCATACTCTTCCTTTTTCAATAT
TATTGAAGCATTTATCAGGGTTATTGTCTCATGAGCGGATACATATTTGAATGTATTTAGAAAAATAAAC
AAATAGGGGTTCCGCGCACATTTCCCCGAAAAGTGCCACCTGAACGAAGCATCTGTGCTTCATTTTGTAG
AACAAAAATGCAACGCGAGAGCGCTAATTTTTCAAACAAAGAATCTGAGCTGCATTTTTACAGAACAGAA
ATGCAACGCGAAAGCGCTATTTTACCAACGAAGAATCTGTGCTTCATTTTTGTAAAACAAAAATGCAACG
CGAGAGCGCTAATTTTTCAAACAAAGAATCTGAGCTGCATTTTTACAGAACAGAAATGCAACGCGAGAGC
GCTATTTTACCAACAAAGAATCTATACTTCTTTTTTGTTCTACAAAAATGCATCCCGAGAGCGCTATTTT
TCTAACAAAGCATCTTAGATTACTTTTTTTCTCCTTTGTGCGCTCTATAATGCAGTCTCTTGATAACTTT
TTGCACTGTAGGTCCGTTAAGGTTAGAAGAAGGCTACTTTGGTGTCTATTTTCTCTTCCATAAAAAAAGC
CTGACTCCACTTCCCGCGTTTACTGATTACTAGCGAAGCTGCGGGTGCATTTTTTCAAGATAAAGGCATC
CCCGATTATATTCTATACCGATGTGGATTGCGCATACTTTGTGAACAGAAAGTGATAGCGTTGATGATTC
TTCATTGGTCAGAAAATTATGAACGGTTTCTTCTATTTTGTCTCTATATACTACGTATAGGAAATGTTTA
CATTTTCGTATTGTTTTCGATTCACTCTATGAATAGTTCTTACTACAATTTTTTTGTCTAAAGAGTAATA
CTAGAGATAAACATAAAAAATGTAGAGGTCGAGTTTAGATGCAAGTTCAAGGAGCGAAAGGTGGATGGGT
AGGTTATATAGGGATATAGCACAGAGATATATAGCAAAGAGATACTTTTGAGCAATGTTTGTGGAAGCGG
TATTCGCAATATTTTAGTAGCTCGTTACAGTCCGGTGCGTTTTTGGTTTTTTGAAAGTGCGTCTTCAGAG
CGCTTTTGGTTTTCAAAAGCGCTCTGAAGTTCCTATACTTTCTAGAGAATAGGAACTTCGGAATAGGAAC
TTCAAAGCGTTTCCGAAAACGAGCGCTTCCGAAAATGCAACGCGAGCTGCGCACATACAGCTCACTGTTC
ACGTCGCACCTATATCTGCGTGTTGCCTGTATATATATATACATGAGAAGAACGGCATAGTGCGTGTTTA
TGCTTAAATGCGTACTTATATGCGTCTATTTATGTAGGATGAAAGGTAGTCTAGTACCTCCTGTGATATT
ATCCCATTCCATGCGGGGTATCGTATGCTTCCTTCAGCACTACCCTTTAGCTGTTCTATATGCTGCCACT
CCTCAATTGGATTAGTCTCATCCTTCAATGCTATCATTTCCTTTGATATTGGATCATACTAAGAAACCAT
TATTATCATGACATTAACCTATAAAAATAGGCGTATCACGAGGCCCTTTCGTCTCGCGCGTTTCGGTGAT
GACGGTGAAAACCTCTGACACATGCAGCTCCCGGAGACGGTCACAGCTTGTCTGTAAGCGGATGCCGGGA
GCAGACAAGCCCGTCAGGGCGCGTCAGCGGGTGTTGGCGGGTGTCGGGGCTGGCTTAACTATGCGGCAGG
GGATCCTCTAGAACTGTGGGAATACTCAGGTATCGTAAGATGCAAGAGTTCGAATCTCTTAGCAACCATT
ATTTTTTTCCTCAACATAACGAGAACACACAGGGGCGCTATCGCACAGAATCAAATTCGATGACTGGAAA
TTTTTTGTTAATTTCAGAGGTCGCCTGACGCATATACCTTTTTCAACTGAAAAATTGGGAGAAAAAGGAA
AGGTGAGAGCGCCGGAACCGGCTTTTCATATAGAATAGAGAAGCGTTCATGACTAAATGCTTGCATCACA
ATACTTGAAGTTGACAATATTATTTAAGGACCTATTGTTTTTTCCAATAGGTGGTTAGCAATCGTCTTAC
TTTCTAACTTTTCTTACCTTTTACATTTCAGCAATATATATATATATTTCAAGGATATACCATTCTAATG
TCTGCCCCTAAGAAGATCGTCGTTTTGCCAGGTGACCACGTTGGTCAAGAAATCACAGCCGAAGCCATTA
AGGTTCTTAAAGCTATTTCTGATGTTCGTTCCAATGTCAAGTTCGATTTCGAAAATCATTTAATTGGTGG
TGCTGCTATCGATGCTACAGGTGTTCCACTTCCAGATGAGGCGCTGGAAGCCTCCAAGAAGGCTGATGCC
GTTTTGTTAGGTGCTGTGGGTGGTCCTAAATGGGGTACCGGTAGTGTTAGACCTGAACAAGGTTTACTAA
AAATCCGTAAAGAACTTCAATTGTACGCCAACTTAAGACCATGTAACTTTGCATCCGACTCTCTTTTAGA
CTTATCTCCAATCAAGCCACAATTTGCTAAAGGTACTGACTTCGTTGTTGTCAGAGAATTAGTGGGAGGT
ATTTACTTTGGTAAGAGAAAGGAAGACGATGGTGATGGTGTCGCTTGGGATAGTGAACAATACACCGTTC
CAGAAGTGCAAAGAATCACAAGAATGGCCGCTTTCATGGCCCTACAACATGAGCCACCATTGCCTATTTG
GTCCTTGGATAAAGCTAATGTTTTGGCCTCTTCAAGATTATGGAGAAAAACTGTGGAGGAAACCATCAAG
AACGAATTCCCTACATTGAAGGTTCAACATCAATTGATTGATTCTGCCGCCATGATCCTAGTTAAGAACC
CAACCCACCTAAATGGTATTATAATCACCAGCAACATGTTTGGTGATATTATCTCCGATGAAGCCTCCGT
TATCCCAGGTTCCTTGGGTTTGTTGCCATCTGCGTCCTTGGCCTCTTTGCCAGACAAGAACACCGCATTT
GGTTTGTACGAACCATGCCACGGTTCTGCTCCAGATTTGCCAAAGAATAAGGTCAACCCTATCGCCACTA
TCTTGTCTGCTGCAATGATGTTGAAATTGTCATTGAACTTGCCTGAAGAAGGTAAGGCCATTGAAGATGC
AGTTAAAAAGGTTTTGGATGCAGGTATCAGAACTGGTGATTTAGGTGGTTCCAACAGTACCACCGAAGTC
GGTGATGCTGTCGCCGAAGAAGTTAAGAAAATCCTTGCTTAAAAAGATTCTCTTTTTTTATGATATTTGT
ACATAAACTTTATAAATGAAATTCATAATAGAAACGACACGAAATTACAAAATGGAATATGTTCATAGGG
TAGACGAAACTATATACGCAATCTACATACATTTATCAAGAAGGAGAAAAAGGAGGATGTAAAGGAATAC
AGGTAAGCAAATTGATACTAATGGCTCAACGTGATAAGGAAAAAGAATTGCACTTTAACATTAATATTGA
CAAGGAGGAGGGCACCGTTGTAAAACGACGGCCAGTGGCCCGGGCCTCTAGAGGCATTTTCAACATCGTA
TTTTCCGAAGCGTTGCATAATGAAAATGTGATAATAAGGCAGTGAGCTACTTTGTCACAACAAAGTACGA
GAACAGATGAGGTTCCGTGGTGTTTTTGGGGCAACCGCACTATTTGGAGCGCTGTATATATTTATATCCT
ACTACAAAAAATCATAAATGACACTGAATTGGACACATGCTAGCGTCAAATACCTTGCCTGGTAAAGTTG
TGTGCTAGTGTCTCCCGTCTTCTGTCTACTTGTACAGCTCGTCCATGCCGAGGGTGATGCCAGCGGCGGT
GACGA
